Addgene plasmid #237936: TRBV12-4
Purpose: Encodes TRBV12-4 allele and TRAC to generate TCRs via cloning
Depositing lab: Michael Birnbaum. Depositing organization: Massachusetts Institute of Technology. Publication: Scalable TCR synthesis and screening enable antigen reactivity mapping in vitiligo. Gaglione SA, Mukkamala RS, Krishna C, Smith BE, Wadsworth MH 2nd, Jelinsky SA, Perez CR, Schmidt-Hong L, Katz EL, Gellatly KJ, Ali LR, Shen J, Holec PV, Zhao QH, Chan AO, Xu EJK, Kravarik KM, Guzova JA, Dobson CS, Singh H, Garber M, Dougan M, Dougan SK, Harris JE, Winkler A, Birnbaum ME. Immunity. 2026 Feb 10;59(2):477-493.e9. doi: 10.1016/j.immuni.2026.01.001. Epub 2026 Jan 28. PubMed 41610844.
Backbone
  Vector backbone: pGGA-select
  Backbone manufacturer: Addgene Plasmid #195714
  Backbone size w/o insert (bp): 2518
  Vector type: Synthetic Biology
Growth in bacteria
  Bacterial resistance: Chloramphenicol, 25 μg/mL
  Growth temperature: 37°C
  Growth strain: DH5alpha
  Copy number: High Copy
Gene/Insert
  Gene/Insert name: TRBV12-4-TRAC
  Species: H. sapiens (human)
  Insert size (bp): 425
  Mutation: None
  Entrez Gene: TRBV12-4 (a.k.a. TCRBV12S4, TCRBV8S2A1T, TRBV124)
  Cloning method: Unknown
Terms and licenses: Academic/Nonprofit Terms; Industry Terms: Not Available to Industry
Depositor comments: Please visit https://doi.org/10.1101/2025.04.24.649726 for bioRxiv preprint.
How to cite: TRBV12-4 was a gift from Michael Birnbaum (Addgene plasmid # 237936 ; http://n2t.net/addgene:237936 ; RRID:Addgene_237936)
