[The description below was written by a language model from this plasmid's Addgene catalogue record and pLannotate feature annotations shown in this document.]
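Description:
TRBV12-4 is a small bacterial cloning plasmid built on the pGGA-select backbone and catalogued as a synthetic biology vector. It serves as a modular part donor for assembling human T cell receptor genes rather than as an expression construct in its own right. It is maintained in E. coli at high copy number through a ColE1/pUC-type origin of replication. Selection is with chloramphenicol, conferred by a chloramphenicol acetyltransferase (cat) gene driven by its native cat promoter. A short fragment of the AmpR promoter is also annotated, but no ampicillin resistance gene is present.

The insert combines two human TCR segments. One is the TRBV12-4 variable gene segment, which encodes the V region of the TCR beta chain and contributes to recognition of peptide–MHC complexes. The other is TRAC, the constant region of the TCR alpha chain. In the annotated sequence the TRBV12-4 fragment lies upstream of TRAC on the same strand, separated by a short unannotated gap, and TRAC spans the numbering origin of the circular record. SP6 and T7 phage promoters from the backbone flank the insert region. No mammalian promoter, tag or reporter is annotated.

The catalogue lists the insert as 425 bp, whereas the two annotated segments together cover a longer stretch of the 2,943 nt sequence, so that figure may describe only part of the cassette. The stated purpose is to supply this V allele and TRAC for generating TCRs by cloning, in connection with work on scalable TCR synthesis and antigen reactivity screening. The cloning method is recorded as unknown, and the assembly scheme is not described.
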