Features (pLannotate 1.2.2; 8 found; start..end, strand, type, name):
    437..455     -  promoter       T7 promoter: promoter for bacteriophage T7 RNA polymerase
    465..522     +  promoter       AmpR promoter (fragment): bla
    569..1225    -  CDS            cat: CAT_ECOLX - Experimental evidence at protein level: Swiss-Prot protein existence level 1. This enzyme is an effector of chloramphenicol resistance in bacteria. From Escherichia coli. This protein is used as a marker in many commonly used cloning vectors, such as pACYC184.
   1226..1328    -  promoter       cat promoter: promoter of the E. coli cat gene encoding chloramphenicol acetyltransferase
   1429..2017    +  rep_origin     ori: high-copy-number ColE1/pMB1/pBR322/pUC origin of replication
   2447..2465    +  promoter       SP6 promoter: promoter for bacteriophage SP6 RNA polymerase
   2519..2845    +  CDS            TRBV12-4 (fragment): TVBL4_HUMAN - Experimental evidence at protein level: Swiss-Prot protein existence level 1. V region of the variable domain of T cell receptor (TR) beta chain that participates in the antigen recognition (PubMed:24600447). Alpha-beta T cell receptors are antigen specific receptors which are essential to the immune response and are present on the cell surface of T lymphocytes. Recognize peptide-major histocompatibility (MH) (pMH) complexes that are displayed by antigen presenting cells (APC), a prerequisite for efficient T cell adaptive immunity against pathogens (PubMed:25493333). Binding of a
   2917..390     +  CDS            TRAC (across the origin): TRAC_HUMAN - Also known as TCRA. Experimental evidence at protein level: Swiss-Prot protein existence level 1. Constant region of T cell receptor (TR) alpha chain (PubMed:24600447). Alpha-beta T cell receptors are antigen specific receptors which are essential to the immune response and are present on the cell surface of T lymphocytes. Recognize peptide-major histocompatibility (MH) (pMH) complexes that are displayed by antigen presenting cells (APC), a prerequisite for efficient T cell adaptive immunity against pathogens (PubMed:25493333). Binding of alpha-beta TR to pMH complex initiates TR-
>Addgene plasmid #237936 | TRBV12-4 | addgene full sequence | sequence record 475848 | Addgene NGS Result
CTGAGAGACTCTAAATCCAGTGACAAGTCTGTCTGCCTATTCACCGATTTTGATTCTCAAACAAATGTGT
CACAAAGTAAGGATTCTGACGTCTATATCACAGACAAAACTGTGCTAGACATGAGGTCTATGGACTTCAA
GAGCAACAGTGCTGTGGCCTGGAGCAACAAATCTGACTTTGCATGTGCAAACGCCTTCAACAACAGCATT
ATTCCAGAAGATACCTTCTTCCCCAGCCCAGAAAGTTCCTGTGATGTCAAGCTGGTCGAGAAATCTTTTG
AAACAGATACGAACCTAAACTTTCAAAACCTGTCAGTGATTGGGTTCCGAATCCTCCTCCTGAAAGTGGC
CGGGTTTAATCTGCTCATGACGCTGCGGCTGTGGTCCAGCTGAGGAATTCATCAGAAGAGCCTCGAGGCG
GCCGCATGTGAGTCTCCCTATAGTGAGTCGTATTAATTTCGCGGGCGGAACCCCTATTTGTTTATTTTTC
TAAATACATTCAAATATGTATCCGCTCATGAGTAGCACCAGGCGTTTAAGGGCACCAATAACTGCCTTAA
AAAAATTACGCCCCGCCCTGCCACTCATCGCAGTACTGTTGTAATTCATTAAGCATTCTGCCGACATGGA
AGCCATCACAAACGGCATGATGAACCTGAATCGCCAGCGGCATCAGCACCTTGTCGCCTTGCGTATAATA
TTTGCCCATGGTGAAAACGGGGGCGAAGAAGTTGTCCATATTGGCCACGTTTAAATCAAAACTGGTGAAA
CTCACCCAGGGATTGGCTGAGACAAAAAACATATTCTCAATAAACCCTTTAGGGAAATAGGCCAGGTTTT
CACCGTAACACGCCACATCTTGCGAATATATGTGTAGAAACTGCCGGAAATCGTCGTGGTATTCACTCCA
GAGCGATGAAAACGTTTCAGTTTGCTCATGGAAAACGGTGTAACAAGGGTGAACACTATCCCATATCACC
AGCTCACCGTCTTTCATTGCCATACGAAATTCCGGATGAGCATTCATCAGGCGGGCAAGAATGTGAATAA
AGGCCGGATAAAACTTGTGCTTATTTTTCTTTACGGTCTTTAAAAAGGCCGTAATATCCAGCTGAACGGT
CTGGTTATAGGTACATTGAGCAACTGACTGAAATGCCTCAAAATGTTCTTTACGATGCCATTGGGATATA
TCAACGGTGGTATATCCAGTGATTTTTTTCTCCATTTTAGCTTCCTTAGCTCCTGAAAATCTCGATAACT
CAAAAAATACGCCCGGTAGTGATCTTATTTCATTATGGTGAAAGTTGGAACCTCTTACGTGCCGATCAAA
GTCTCATTTTCGCCAAAAGTTGTCATGACCAAAATCCCTTAACGTGAGTTTTCGTTCCACTGAGCGTCAG
ACCCCGTAGAAAAGATCAAAGGATCTTCTTGAGATCCTTTTTTTCTGCGCGTAATCTGCTGCTTGCAAAC
AAAAAAACCACCGCTACCAGCGGTGGTTTGTTTGCCGGATCAAGAGCTACCAACTCTTTTTCCGAAGGTA
ACTGGCTTCAGCAGAGCGCAGATACCAAATACTGTTCTTCTAGTGTAGCCGTAGTTAGGCCACCACTTCA
AGAACTCTGTAGCACCGCCTACATACCTCGCTCTGCTAATCCTGTTACCAGTGGCTGCTGCCAGTGGCGA
TAAGTCGTGTCTTACCGGGTTGGACTCAAGACGATAGTTACCGGATAAGGCGCAGCGGTCGGGCTGAACG
GGGGGTTCGTGCACACAGCCCAGCTTGGAGCGAACGACCTACACCGAACTGAGATACCTACAGCGTGAGC
TATGAGAAAGCGCCACGCTTCCCGAAGGGAGAAAGGCGGACAGGTATCCGGTAAGCGGCAGGGTCGGAAC
AGGAGAGCGCACGAGGGAGCTTCCAGGGGGAAACGCCTGGTATCTTTATAGTCCTGTCGGGTTTCGCCAC
CTCTGACTTGAGCGTCGATTTTTGTGATGCTCGTCAGGGGGGCGGAGCCTATGGAAAAACGCCAGCAATG
CGGCCTTTTTACGGTTCCTGGCCTTTTGCTGGCCTTTTGCTCACATGTTCTTTCCTGCGTTATCCCCTGA
TTCTGTGGATAACCGTATTACCGCCTTTGAGTGAGCTGATACCGCTCGCCGCAGCCGAACGACCGAGCGC
AGCGAGTCAGTGAGCGAGGAAGCCGAAAAATCAATAATCAGACAACAAGATGTGCGAACTCGATATTTTA
CACGACTCTCTTTACCAATTCTGCCCCGAATTACACTTAAAACGACTCAACAGCTTAACGTTGGCTTGCC
ACGCATTACTTGACTGTAAAACTCTCACTCTTACCGAACTTGGCCGTAACCTGCCAACCAAAGCGAGAAC
AAAACATAACATCAAACGAATCGACCGATTGTTAGGTAATCGTCACTTGCAGGAAGGTTTAAACGCATTT
AGGTGACACTATAGAAGTGTGTATCGCTCGAGGCTCTTCAGCATCTAGAGCCACCGGCATGAGCCACCAT
GGGCTCCTGGACCCTCTGCTGTGTGTCCCTTTGCATCCTGGTAGCAAAGCACACAGATGCTGGAGTTATC
CAGTCACCCCGGCACGAGGTGACAGAGATGGGACAAGAAGTGACTCTGAGATGTAAACCAATTTCAGGAC
ACGACTACCTTTTCTGGTACAGACAGACCATGATGCGGGGACTGGAGTTGCTCATTTACTTTAACAACAA
CGTTCCGATAGATGATTCAGGGATGCCCGAGGATCGATTCTCAGCTAAGATGCCTAATGCATCATTCTCC
ACTCTGAAGATCCAGCCCTCAGAACCCAGGGACTCAGCTGTTTATTAGTCTTCGTCACGAGACGTAATGG
AGACCATGCGATATCCGTAGGTCTCGAAACCGTCTCGGGGTGAAGACATAATCCAGACCCTGCCGTGTAC
CAG
